Addgene plasmid #112419: pZNF408.2.0-gDNA
Purpose: CRISPR plasmid for expression of Cas9 and gRNA targeting human transcription factor ZNF408
Depositing lab: Kevin White. Depositing organization: University of Chicago.
Backbone
  Vector backbone: pX330
  Backbone manufacturer: Zhang lab (Addgene plasmid ID: 42230)
  Vector type: Mammalian Expression, CRISPR
Growth in bacteria
  Bacterial resistance: Ampicillin, 100 μg/mL
  Growth temperature: 37°C
  Growth strain: DH5alpha
  Copy number: High Copy
Gene/Insert
  Gene/Insert name: ZNF408
  gRNA/shRNA sequence: TGAGAAAGCACGAGTCTTTA TGG
  Species: H. sapiens (human)
  Entrez Gene: ZNF408 (a.k.a. EVR6, RP72)
  Cloning method: Restriction Enzyme; 5′ cloning site BbsI (destroyed during cloning); 3′ cloning site BbsI (destroyed during cloning)
  Sequencing primers: 5′ hU6-F (5'-GAGGGCCTATTTCCCATGATT-3')
Terms and licenses: Academic/Nonprofit Terms; Industry Terms: Not Available to Industry
Depositor comments: gRNA sequence listed includes 20 nucleotide target sequence, followed by the uncloned PAM sequence. The PAM sequence is not present in the plasmid. Use with plasmid pZNF408-donor.
How to cite: pZNF408.2.0-gDNA was a gift from Kevin White (Addgene plasmid # 112419 ; http://n2t.net/addgene:112419 ; RRID:Addgene_112419)
