[The description below was written by a language model from this plasmid's Addgene catalogue record and pLannotate feature annotations shown in this document.]
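Description:
pZNF408.2.0-gDNA is a mammalian CRISPR expression plasmid built on the pX330 backbone, delivering both Streptococcus pyogenes Cas9 and a single guide RNA directed against the human zinc-finger transcription factor gene ZNF408 (also known as EVR6 or RP72). It is propagated in E. coli as a high-copy plasmid through a ColE1/pUC-type origin and selected with ampicillin via the β-lactamase gene. An f1 phage origin, short bom and rop fragments and a single AAV2 ITR are also annotated as backbone remnants. With only one ITR called, the record does not support its use as an AAV packaging vector.

Two expression units make up the payload. A human U6 RNA polymerase III promoter drives the guide, in which a 20-nucleotide ZNF408-targeting spacer was cloned between the backbone's BbsI sites (both destroyed in the process), directly upstream of the SpCas9 gRNA scaffold. The scaffold annotation spans the numbering origin of the circular sequence. The PAM listed with the target in the catalogue entry is genomic only and is not present in the plasmid. Cas9 is expressed from a hybrid promoter consisting of the CMV enhancer, chicken β-actin promoter and a hybrid CBA/MVM intron. The annotation tool splits the coding sequence into contiguous N- and C-terminal portions that together form one Cas9 reading frame, which is followed by a nucleoplasmin bipartite nuclear localization signal and a bGH polyadenylation signal.

After transfection into human cells, the plasmid directs a Cas9 cut at the ZNF408 locus. The depositor notes that it is to be used together with the companion plasmid pZNF408-donor, which suggests a donor-templated modification of the endogenous gene, although the record does not describe what the donor introduces.
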