Features (pLannotate 1.2.2; 18 found; start..end, strand, type, name):
     79..122     +  misc_RNA       gRNA scaffold (fragment): guide RNA scaffold for the Streptococcus pyogenes CRISPR/Cas9 system
    169..454     +  enhancer       CMV enhancer: human cytomegalovirus immediate early enhancer; contains an 18-bp deletion relative to the standard CMV enhancer
    456..704     +  promoter       chicken β-actin promoter: contains a 21-bp deletion relative to the standard chicken β-actin promoter
    705..932     +  intron         hybrid intron: hybrid between chicken β-actin (CBA) and minute virus of mice (MMV) introns (Gray et al., 2011)
   1070..2671    +  CDS            Cas9(N): N-terminal portion of Streptococcus pyogenes Cas9 (Zetsche et al., 2015)
   2672..5170    +  CDS            Cas9(C): C-terminal portion of Streptococcus pyogenes Cas9 (Zetsche et al., 2015)
   5171..5218    +  CDS            nucleoplasmin NLS: bipartite nuclear localization signal from nucleoplasmin
   5252..5363    +  polyA_signal   bGH poly(A) signal: bovine growth hormone polyadenylation signal
   5468..5608    +  repeat_region  AAV2 ITR: inverted terminal repeat of adeno-associated virus serotype 2 inverted
   5613..5664    -  misc_feature   bom (fragment): basis of mobility region from pBR322
   5683..6138    +  rep_origin     f1 ori (sequence partly withheld): f1 bacteriophage origin of replication; arrow indicates direction of (+) strand synthesis
   6139..6188    -  misc_feature   bom (fragment): basis of mobility region from pBR322
   6290..6325    -  CDS            rop (fragment): Rop protein, which maintains plasmids at low copy number; rop
   6420..6524    +  promoter       AmpR promoter: bla
   6525..7385    +  CDS            AmpR: β-lactamase; bla; confers resistance to ampicillin, carbenicillin, and related antibiotics
   7556..8144    +  rep_origin     ori: high-copy-number ColE1/pMB1/pBR322/pUC origin of replication
   8206..8446    +  promoter       U6 promoter: RNA polymerase III promoter for human U6 snRNA
   8476..72      +  misc_RNA       gRNA scaffold (across the origin): guide RNA scaffold for the Streptococcus pyogenes CRISPR/Cas9 system
>Addgene plasmid #112419 | pZNF408.2.0-gDNA | addgene full sequence | sequence record 230298 | Addgene NGS Result
TAGAGCTAGAAATAGCAAGTTAAAATAAGGCTAGTCCGTTATCAACTTGAAAAAGTGGCACCGAGTCGGT
GCTTTTTTGTTTTAGAGCTAGAAATAGCAAGTTAAAATAAGGCTAGTCCGTTTTTAGCGCGTGCGCCAAT
TCTGCAGACAAATGGCTCTAGAGGTACCCGTTACATAACTTACGGTAAATGGCCCGCCTGGCTGACCGCC
CAACGACCCCCGCCCATTGACGTCAATAGTAACGCCAATAGGGACTTTCCATTGACGTCAATGGGTGGAG
TATTTACGGTAAACTGCCCACTTGGCAGTACATCAAGTGTATCATATGCCAAGTACGCCCCCTATTGACG
TCAATGACGGTAAATGGCCCGCCTGGCATTGTGCCCAGTACATGACCTTATGGGACTTTCCTACTTGGCA
GTACATCTACGTATTAGTCATCGCTATTACCATGGTCGAGGTGAGCCCCACGTTCTGCTTCACTCTCCCC
ATCTCCCCCCCCTCCCCACCCCCAATTTTGTATTTATTTATTTTTTAATTATTTTGTGCAGCGATGGGGG
CGGGGGGGGGGGGGCGAGGGGCGGGGCGGGGCGAGGCGGAGAGGTGCGGCGGCAGCCAATCAGAGCGGCG
CGCTCCGAAAGTTTCCTTTTATGGCGAGGCGGCGGCGGCGGCGGCCCTATAAAAAGCGAAGCGCGCGGCG
GGCGGGAGTCGCTGCGCGCTGCCTTCGCCCCGTGCCCCGCTCCGCCGCCGCCTCGCGCCGCCCGCCCCGG
CTCTGACTGACCGCGTTACTCCCACAGGTGAGCGGGCGGGACGGCCCTTCTCCTCCGGGCTGTAATTAGC
TGAGCAAGAGGTAAGGGTTTAAGGGATGGTTGGTTGGTGGGGTATTAATGTTTAATTACCTGGAGCACCT
GCCTGAAATCACTTTTTTTCAGGTTGGACCGGTGCCACCATGGACTATAAGGACCACGACGGAGACTACA
AGGATCATGATATTGATTACAAAGACGATGACGATAAGATGGCCCCAAAGAAGAAGCGGAAGGTCGGTAT
CCACGGAGTCCCAGCAGCCGACAAGAAGTACAGCATCGGCCTGGACATCGGCACCAACTCTGTGGGCTGG
GCCGTGATCACCGACGAGTACAAGGTGCCCAGCAAGAAATTCAAGGTGCTGGGCAACACCGACCGGCACA
GCATCAAGAAGAACCTGATCGGAGCCCTGCTGTTCGACAGCGGCGAAACAGCCGAGGCCACCCGGCTGAA
GAGAACCGCCAGAAGAAGATACACCAGACGGAAGAACCGGATCTGCTATCTGCAAGAGATCTTCAGCAAC
GAGATGGCCAAGGTGGACGACAGCTTCTTCCACAGACTGGAAGAGTCCTTCCTGGTGGAAGAGGATAAGA
AGCACGAGCGGCACCCCATCTTCGGCAACATCGTGGACGAGGTGGCCTACCACGAGAAGTACCCCACCAT
CTACCACCTGAGAAAGAAACTGGTGGACAGCACCGACAAGGCCGACCTGCGGCTGATCTATCTGGCCCTG
GCCCACATGATCAAGTTCCGGGGCCACTTCCTGATCGAGGGCGACCTGAACCCCGACAACAGCGACGTGG
ACAAGCTGTTCATCCAGCTGGTGCAGACCTACAACCAGCTGTTCGAGGAAAACCCCATCAACGCCAGCGG
CGTGGACGCCAAGGCCATCCTGTCTGCCAGACTGAGCAAGAGCAGACGGCTGGAAAATCTGATCGCCCAG
CTGCCCGGCGAGAAGAAGAATGGCCTGTTCGGAAACCTGATTGCCCTGAGCCTGGGCCTGACCCCCAACT
TCAAGAGCAACTTCGACCTGGCCGAGGATGCCAAACTGCAGCTGAGCAAGGACACCTACGACGACGACCT
GGACAACCTGCTGGCCCAGATCGGCGACCAGTACGCCGACCTGTTTCTGGCCGCCAAGAACCTGTCCGAC
GCCATCCTGCTGAGCGACATCCTGAGAGTGAACACCGAGATCACCAAGGCCCCCCTGAGCGCCTCTATGA
TCAAGAGATACGACGAGCACCACCAGGACCTGACCCTGCTGAAAGCTCTCGTGCGGCAGCAGCTGCCTGA
GAAGTACAAAGAGATTTTCTTCGACCAGAGCAAGAACGGCTACGCCGGCTACATTGACGGCGGAGCCAGC
CAGGAAGAGTTCTACAAGTTCATCAAGCCCATCCTGGAAAAGATGGACGGCACCGAGGAACTGCTCGTGA
AGCTGAACAGAGAGGACCTGCTGCGGAAGCAGCGGACCTTCGACAACGGCAGCATCCCCCACCAGATCCA
CCTGGGAGAGCTGCACGCCATTCTGCGGCGGCAGGAAGATTTTTACCCATTCCTGAAGGACAACCGGGAA
AAGATCGAGAAGATCCTGACCTTCCGCATCCCCTACTACGTGGGCCCTCTGGCCAGGGGAAACAGCAGAT
TCGCCTGGATGACCAGAAAGAGCGAGGAAACCATCACCCCCTGGAACTTCGAGGAAGTGGTGGACAAGGG
CGCTTCCGCCCAGAGCTTCATCGAGCGGATGACCAACTTCGATAAGAACCTGCCCAACGAGAAGGTGCTG
CCCAAGCACAGCCTGCTGTACGAGTACTTCACCGTGTATAACGAGCTGACCAAAGTGAAATACGTGACCG
AGGGAATGAGAAAGCCCGCCTTCCTGAGCGGCGAGCAGAAAAAGGCCATCGTGGACCTGCTGTTCAAGAC
CAACCGGAAAGTGACCGTGAAGCAGCTGAAAGAGGACTACTTCAAGAAAATCGAGTGCTTCGACTCCGTG
GAAATCTCCGGCGTGGAAGATCGGTTCAACGCCTCCCTGGGCACATACCACGATCTGCTGAAAATTATCA
AGGACAAGGACTTCCTGGACAATGAGGAAAACGAGGACATTCTGGAAGATATCGTGCTGACCCTGACACT
GTTTGAGGACAGAGAGATGATCGAGGAACGGCTGAAAACCTATGCCCACCTGTTCGACGACAAAGTGATG
AAGCAGCTGAAGCGGCGGAGATACACCGGCTGGGGCAGGCTGAGCCGGAAGCTGATCAACGGCATCCGGG
ACAAGCAGTCCGGCAAGACAATCCTGGATTTCCTGAAGTCCGACGGCTTCGCCAACAGAAACTTCATGCA
GCTGATCCACGACGACAGCCTGACCTTTAAAGAGGACATCCAGAAAGCCCAGGTGTCCGGCCAGGGCGAT
AGCCTGCACGAGCACATTGCCAATCTGGCCGGCAGCCCCGCCATTAAGAAGGGCATCCTGCAGACAGTGA
AGGTGGTGGACGAGCTCGTGAAAGTGATGGGCCGGCACAAGCCCGAGAACATCGTGATCGAAATGGCCAG
AGAGAACCAGACCACCCAGAAGGGACAGAAGAACAGCCGCGAGAGAATGAAGCGGATCGAAGAGGGCATC
AAAGAGCTGGGCAGCCAGATCCTGAAAGAACACCCCGTGGAAAACACCCAGCTGCAGAACGAGAAGCTGT
ACCTGTACTACCTGCAGAATGGGCGGGATATGTACGTGGACCAGGAACTGGACATCAACCGGCTGTCCGA
CTACGATGTGGACCATATCGTGCCTCAGAGCTTTCTGAAGGACGACTCCATCGACAACAAGGTGCTGACC
AGAAGCGACAAGAACCGGGGCAAGAGCGACAACGTGCCCTCCGAAGAGGTCGTGAAGAAGATGAAGAACT
ACTGGCGGCAGCTGCTGAACGCCAAGCTGATTACCCAGAGAAAGTTCGACAATCTGACCAAGGCCGAGAG
AGGCGGCCTGAGCGAACTGGATAAGGCCGGCTTCATCAAGAGACAGCTGGTGGAAACCCGGCAGATCACA
AAGCACGTGGCACAGATCCTGGACTCCCGGATGAACACTAAGTACGACGAGAATGACAAGCTGATCCGGG
AAGTGAAAGTGATCACCCTGAAGTCCAAGCTGGTGTCCGATTTCCGGAAGGATTTCCAGTTTTACAAAGT
GCGCGAGATCAACAACTACCACCACGCCCACGACGCCTACCTGAACGCCGTCGTGGGAACCGCCCTGATC
AAAAAGTACCCTAAGCTGGAAAGCGAGTTCGTGTACGGCGACTACAAGGTGTACGACGTGCGGAAGATGA
TCGCCAAGAGCGAGCAGGAAATCGGCAAGGCTACCGCCAAGTACTTCTTCTACAGCAACATCATGAACTT
TTTCAAGACCGAGATTACCCTGGCCAACGGCGAGATCCGGAAGCGGCCTCTGATCGAGACAAACGGCGAA
ACCGGGGAGATCGTGTGGGATAAGGGCCGGGATTTTGCCACCGTGCGGAAAGTGCTGAGCATGCCCCAAG
TGAATATCGTGAAAAAGACCGAGGTGCAGACAGGCGGCTTCAGCAAAGAGTCTATCCTGCCCAAGAGGAA
CAGCGATAAGCTGATCGCCAGAAAGAAGGACTGGGACCCTAAGAAGTACGGCGGCTTCGACAGCCCCACC
GTGGCCTATTCTGTGCTGGTGGTGGCCAAAGTGGAAAAGGGCAAGTCCAAGAAACTGAAGAGTGTGAAAG
AGCTGCTGGGGATCACCATCATGGAAAGAAGCAGCTTCGAGAAGAATCCCATCGACTTTCTGGAAGCCAA
GGGCTACAAAGAAGTGAAAAAGGACCTGATCATCAAGCTGCCTAAGTACTCCCTGTTCGAGCTGGAAAAC
GGCCGGAAGAGAATGCTGGCCTCTGCCGGCGAACTGCAGAAGGGAAACGAACTGGCCCTGCCCTCCAAAT
ATGTGAACTTCCTGTACCTGGCCAGCCACTATGAGAAGCTGAAGGGCTCCCCCGAGGATAATGAGCAGAA
ACAGCTGTTTGTGGAACAGCACAAGCACTACCTGGACGAGATCATCGAGCAGATCAGCGAGTTCTCCAAG
AGAGTGATCCTGGCCGACGCTAATCTGGACAAAGTGCTGTCCGCCTACAACAAGCACCGGGATAAGCCCA
TCAGAGAGCAGGCCGAGAATATCATCCACCTGTTTACCCTGACCAATCTGGGAGCCCCTGCCGCCTTCAA
GTACTTTGACACCACCATCGACCGGAAGAGGTACACCAGCACCAAAGAGGTGCTGGACGCCACCCTGATC
CACCAGAGCATCACCGGCCTGTACGAGACACGGATCGACCTGTCTCAGCTGGGAGGCGACAAAAGGCCGG
CGGCCACGAAAAAGGCCGGCCAGGCAAAAAAGAAAAAGTAAGAATTCCTAGAGCTCGCTGATCAGCCTCG
ACTGTGCCTTCTAGTTGCCAGCCATCTGTTGTTTGCCCCTCCCCCGTGCCTTCCTTGACCCTGGAAGGTG
CCACTCCCACTGTCCTTTCCTAATAAAATGAGGAAATTGCATCGCATTGTCTGAGTAGGTGTCATTCTAT
TCTGGGGGGTGGGGTGGGGCAGGACAGCAAGGGGGAGGATTGGGAAGAGAATAGCAGGCATGCTGGGGAG
CGGCCGCAGGAACCCCTAGTGATGGAGTTGGCCACTCCCTCTCTGCGCGCTCGCTCGCTCACTGAGGCCG
GGCGACCAAAGGTCGCCCGACGCCCGGGCTTTGCCCGGGCGGCCTCAGTGAGCGAGCGAGCGCGCAGCTG
CCTGCAGGGGCGCCTGATGCGGTATTTTCTCCTTACGCATCTGTGCGGTATTTCACACCGCATA
[95 nt withheld, positions 5665-5759]
T
[46 nt withheld, positions 5761-5806]
C
[141 nt withheld, positions 5808-5948]
CCTTTGACGTTGGAGTCCACGTTCTTT
[37 nt withheld, positions 5976-6012]
ACTCTATCTCGGGCTATTCTTTTGATTTATAAGGGATTTTGCCGATTTCGGTCTATTGGTTAAAAAATGA
GCTGATTTAACAAAAATTTAACGCGAATTTTAACAAAATATTAACGTTTACAATTTTATGGTGCACTCTC
AGTACAATCTGCTCTGATGCCGCATAGTTAAGCCAGCCCCGACACCCGCCAACACCCGCTGACGCGCCCT
GACGGGCTTGTCTGCTCCCGGCATCCGCTTACAGACAAGCTGTGACCGTCTCCGGGAGCTGCATGTGTCA
GAGGTTTTCACCGTCATCACCGAAACGCGCGAGACGAAAGGGCCTCGTGATACGCCTATTTTTATAGGTT
AATGTCATGATAATAATGGTTTCTTAGACGTCAGGTGGCACTTTTCGGGGAAATGTGCGCGGAACCCCTA
TTTGTTTATTTTTCTAAATACATTCAAATATGTATCCGCTCATGAGACAATAACCCTGATAAATGCTTCA
ATAATATTGAAAAAGGAAGAGTATGAGTATTCAACATTTCCGTGTCGCCCTTATTCCCTTTTTTGCGGCA
TTTTGCCTTCCTGTTTTTGCTCACCCAGAAACGCTGGTGAAAGTAAAAGATGCTGAAGATCAGTTGGGTG
CACGAGTGGGTTACATCGAACTGGATCTCAACAGCGGTAAGATCCTTGAGAGTTTTCGCCCCGAAGAACG
TTTTCCAATGATGAGCACTTTTAAAGTTCTGCTATGTGGCGCGGTATTATCCCGTATTGACGCCGGGCAA
GAGCAACTCGGTCGCCGCATACACTATTCTCAGAATGACTTGGTTGAGTACTCACCAGTCACAGAAAAGC
ATCTTACGGATGGCATGACAGTAAGAGAATTATGCAGTGCTGCCATAACCATGAGTGATAACACTGCGGC
CAACTTACTTCTGACAACGATCGGAGGACCGAAGGAGCTAACCGCTTTTTTGCACAACATGGGGGATCAT
GTAACTCGCCTTGATCGTTGGGAACCGGAGCTGAATGAAGCCATACCAAACGACGAGCGTGACACCACGA
TGCCTGTAGCAATGGCAACAACGTTGCGCAAACTATTAACTGGCGAACTACTTACTCTAGCTTCCCGGCA
ACAATTAATAGACTGGATGGAGGCGGATAAAGTTGCAGGACCACTTCTGCGCTCGGCCCTTCCGGCTGGC
TGGTTTATTGCTGATAAATCTGGAGCCGGTGAGCGTGGAAGCCGCGGTATCATTGCAGCACTGGGGCCAG
ATGGTAAGCCCTCCCGTATCGTAGTTATCTACACGACGGGGAGTCAGGCAACTATGGATGAACGAAATAG
ACAGATCGCTGAGATAGGTGCCTCACTGATTAAGCATTGGTAACTGTCAGACCAAGTTTACTCATATATA
CTTTAGATTGATTTAAAACTTCATTTTTAATTTAAAAGGATCTAGGTGAAGATCCTTTTTGATAATCTCA
TGACCAAAATCCCTTAACGTGAGTTTTCGTTCCACTGAGCGTCAGACCCCGTAGAAAAGATCAAAGGATC
TTCTTGAGATCCTTTTTTTCTGCGCGTAATCTGCTGCTTGCAAACAAAAAAACCACCGCTACCAGCGGTG
GTTTGTTTGCCGGATCAAGAGCTACCAACTCTTTTTCCGAAGGTAACTGGCTTCAGCAGAGCGCAGATAC
CAAATACTGTTCTTCTAGTGTAGCCGTAGTTAGGCCACCACTTCAAGAACTCTGTAGCACCGCCTACATA
CCTCGCTCTGCTAATCCTGTTACCAGTGGCTGCTGCCAGTGGCGATAAGTCGTGTCTTACCGGGTTGGAC
TCAAGACGATAGTTACCGGATAAGGCGCAGCGGTCGGGCTGAACGGGGGGTTCGTGCACACAGCCCAGCT
TGGAGCGAACGACCTACACCGAACTGAGATACCTACAGCGTGAGCTATGAGAAAGCGCCACGCTTCCCGA
AGGGAGAAAGGCGGACAGGTATCCGGTAAGCGGCAGGGTCGGAACAGGAGAGCGCACGAGGGAGCTTCCA
GGGGGAAACGCCTGGTATCTTTATAGTCCTGTCGGGTTTCGCCACCTCTGACTTGAGCGTCGATTTTTGT
GATGCTCGTCAGGGGGGCGGAGCCTATGGAAAAACGCCAGCAACGCGGCCTTTTTACGGTTCCTGGCCTT
TTGCTGGCCTTTTGCTCACATGTGAGGGCCTATTTCCCATGATTCCTTCATATTTGCATATACGATACAA
GGCTGTTAGAGAGATAATTGGAATTAATTTGACTGTAAACACAAAGATATTAGTACAAAATACGTGACGT
AGAAAGTAATAATTTCTTGGGTAGTTTGCAGTTTTAAAATTATGTTTTAAAATGGACTATCATATGCTTA
CCGTAACTTGAAAGTATTTCGATTTCTTGGCTTTATATATCTTGTGGAAAGGACGAAACACCGTGAGAAA
GCACGAGTCTTTAGTTT
